Addgene plasmid #129342: pN1-COX8-mNG
Purpose: Mitochondria matrix localization
Depositing lab: Yasushi Okada. Depositing organization: RIKEN Center for Biosystems Dynamics Research, Kobe.
Backbone
  Vector backbone: pN1
  Vector type: Mammalian Expression
Growth in bacteria
  Bacterial resistance: Kanamycin, 50 μg/mL
  Growth temperature: 37°C
  Growth strain: DH5alpha
  Copy number: High Copy
Gene/Insert
  Gene/Insert name: mNeonGreen
  Species: H. sapiens (human), Synthetic
  Cloning method: Restriction Enzyme; 5′ cloning site Unknown (unknown if destroyed)
Terms and licenses: Academic/Nonprofit Terms; Industry Terms: Not Available to Industry
Depositor comments: Depositor Adm #1124
How to cite: pN1-COX8-mNG was a gift from Yasushi Okada (Addgene plasmid # 129342 ; http://n2t.net/addgene:129342 ; RRID:Addgene_129342)
