[The description below was written by a language model from this plasmid's Addgene catalogue record and pLannotate feature annotations shown in this document.]
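Description:
pN1-COX8-mNG is a 4,743 bp mammalian expression plasmid built on the pN1 backbone, a design in which a targeting sequence or protein of interest sits upstream of, and is fused to the N-terminus of, a fluorescent protein. It is maintained in E. coli at high copy through a ColE1/pUC-type origin and selected with kanamycin. The resistance gene is the Tn5 aminoglycoside phosphotransferase (NeoR/KanR), placed behind tandem promoters. A bacterial bla (AmpR) promoter drives it in E. coli, while an SV40 enhancer/early promoter drives it in mammalian cells, where it can confer G418 resistance; an HSV TK polyadenylation signal terminates this unit. An f1 phage origin is also present, which permits single-stranded DNA production.

The payload is driven by the human cytomegalovirus immediate early enhancer and promoter. It encodes the mitochondrial presequence of human cytochrome c oxidase subunit VIII followed, after a short linker region, by mNeonGreen, a bright monomeric yellow-green fluorescent protein derived from LanYFP, with an SV40 poly(A) signal downstream. The COX8 presequence directs import of the fusion into the mitochondrial matrix, consistent with the recorded purpose of matrix localization, so transfected cells should display green-labelled mitochondria for fluorescence imaging. The short annotations for SV40 large T antigen, ble and bGH poly(A) are fragments, most likely residual backbone sequence or incidental matches rather than functional elements. The CMV enhancer fragment at the end of the record simply continues the enhancer across the circular junction. The cloning sites used to assemble the insert are not recorded.
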