Features (pLannotate 1.2.2; 15 found; start..end, strand, type, name):
      1..304     +  enhancer       CMV enhancer: human cytomegalovirus immediate early enhancer
    305..508     +  promoter       CMV promoter: human cytomegalovirus (CMV) immediate early promoter
    537..611     +  CDS            COX8 presequence: mitochondrial presequence of human cytochrome c oxidase subunit VIII (Rizutto et al., 1989)
    639..1349    +  CDS            mNeonGreen: bright monomeric yellow-green fluorescent protein derived from LanYFP (Shaner et al., 2013)
   1365..1448    +  CDS            large T antigen (fragment): large T antigen from SV40 (simian virus 40)
   1471..1592    +  polyA_signal   SV40 poly(A) signal: SV40 polyadenylation signal
   1626..2054    -  rep_origin     f1 ori (sequence partly withheld): f1 bacteriophage origin of replication; arrow indicates direction of (+) strand synthesis
   2081..2185    +  promoter       AmpR promoter: bla
   2187..2544    +  promoter       SV40 promoter: SV40 enhancer and early promoter
   2579..3373    +  CDS            NeoR/KanR: aminoglycoside phosphotransferase from Tn5; aph(3')-II (or nptII); confers resistance to neomycin, kanamycin, and G418 (Geneticin®)
   3394..3546    +  CDS            ble (fragment): BLE_KLEPN - Experimental evidence at protein level: Swiss-Prot protein existence level 1. Binding protein with a strong affinity to the bleomycin family of antibiotics. Binds to CL990; an antimitotic-antibiotic compound. From Klebsiella pneumoniae.
   3605..3652    +  polyA_signal   HSV TK poly(A) signal: herpes simplex virus thymidine kinase polyadenylation signal (Cole and Stacy, 1985)
   3743..3759    -  polyA_signal   bGH poly(A) signal (fragment): bovine growth hormone polyadenylation signal
   3981..4569    +  rep_origin     ori: high-copy-number ColE1/pMB1/pBR322/pUC origin of replication
   4684..4743    +  enhancer       CMV enhancer (fragment): human cytomegalovirus immediate early enhancer
>Addgene plasmid #129342 | pN1-COX8-mNG | addgene full sequence | sequence record 260105 | Addgene NGS Result
CGTTACATAACTTACGGTAAATGGCCCGCCTGGCTGACCGCCCAACGACCCCCGCCCATTGACGTCAATA
ATGACGTATGTTCCCATAGTAACGCCAATAGGGACTTTCCATTGACGTCAATGGGTGGAGTATTTACGGT
AAACTGCCCACTTGGCAGTACATCAAGTGTATCATATGCCAAGTACGCCCCCTATTGACGTCAATGACGG
TAAATGGCCCGCCTGGCATTATGCCCAGTACATGACCTTATGGGACTTTCCTACTTGGCAGTACATCTAC
GTATTAGTCATCGCTATTACCATGGTGATGCGGTTTTGGCAGTACATCAATGGGCGTGGATAGCGGTTTG
ACTCACGGGGATTTCCAAGTCTCCACCCCATTGACGTCAATGGGAGTTTGTTTTGGCACCAAAATCAACG
GGACTTTCCAAAATGTCGTAACAACTCCGCCCCATTGACGCAAATGGGCGGTAGGCGTGTACGGTGGGAG
GTCTATATAAGCAGAGCTGGTTTAGTGAACCGTCAGATCCGCTAGCATGTCCGTCCTGACGCCGCTGCTG
CTGCGGGGCTTGACAGGCTCGGCCCGGCGGCTCCCAGTGCCGCGCGCCAAGATCCATTCGTTGGGGGATC
CACCGGTCATGGTGAGCAAGGGCGAGGAGGATAACATGGCCTCTCTCCCAGCGACACATGAGTTACACAT
CTTTGGCTCCATCAACGGTGTGGACTTTGACATGGTGGGTCAGGGCACCGGCAATCCAAATGATGGTTAT
GAGGAGTTAAACCTGAAGTCCACCAAGGGTGACCTCCAGTTCTCCCCCTGGATTCTGGTCCCTCATATCG
GGTATGGCTTCCATCAGTACCTGCCCTACCCTGACGGGATGTCGCCTTTCCAGGCCGCCATGGTAGATGG
CTCCGGATACCAAGTCCATCGCACAATGCAGTTTGAAGATGGTGCCTCCCTTACTGTTAACTACCGCTAC
ACCTACGAGGGAAGCCACATCAAAGGAGAGGCCCAGGTGAAGGGGACTGGTTTCCCTGCTGACGGTCCTG
TGATGACCAACTCGCTGACCGCTGCGGACTGGTGCAGGTCGAAGAAGACTTACCCCAACGACAAAACCAT
CATCAGTACCTTTAAGTGGAGTTACACCACTGGAAATGGCAAGCGCTACCGGAGCACTGCGCGGACCACC
TACACCTTTGCCAAGCCAATGGCGGCTAACTATCTGAAGAACCAGCCGATGTACGTGTTCCGTAAGACGG
AGCTCAAGCACTCCAAGACCGAGCTCAACTTCAAGGAGTGGCAAAAGGCCTTTACCGATGTGATGGGCAT
GGACGAGCTGTACAAGTAAGCGGCCGCGACTCTAGATCATAATCAGCCATACCACATTTGTAGAGGTTTT
ACTTGCTTTAAAAAACCTCCCACACCTCCCCCTGAACCTGAAACATAAAATGAATGCAATTGTTGTTGTT
AACTTGTTTATTGCAGCTTATAATGGTTACAAATAAAGCAATAGCATCACAAATTTCACAAATAAAGCAT
TTTTTTCACTGCATTCTAGTTGTGGTTTGTCCAAACTCATCAATGTATCTTAAGGCGTAAATTGTAAGCG
TTAATATTTTGTTAAAATTCGCGTTAAATTTTTGTTAAATCAGCTCATTTTTTAACCAATAGGCCGAAAT
CGGCAAAATCCCTTATAAATCAAAAGAATAGACCGAGATAGGGT
[37 nt withheld, positions 1725-1761]
AAAGAACGTGGACTCCAACGTCAAAGG
[49 nt withheld, positions 1789-1837]
T
[91 nt withheld, positions 1839-1929]
G
[124 nt withheld, positions 1931-2054]
CAGGTGGCACTTTTCGGGGAAATGTGCGCGGAACCCCTATTTGTTTATTTTTCTAAATACATTCAAATAT
GTATCCGCTCATGAGACAATAACCCTGATAAATGCTTCAATAATATTGAAAAAGGAAGAGTCCTGAGGCG
GAAAGAACCAGCTGTGGAATGTGTGTCAGTTAGGGTGTGGAAAGTCCCCAGGCTCCCCAGCAGGCAGAAG
TATGCAAAGCATGCATCTCAATTAGTCAGCAACCAGGTGTGGAAAGTCCCCAGGCTCCCCAGCAGGCAGA
AGTATGCAAAGCATGCATCTCAATTAGTCAGCAACCATAGTCCCGCCCCTAACTCCGCCCATCCCGCCCC
TAACTCCGCCCAGTTCCGCCCATTCTCCGCCCCATGGCTGACTAATTTTTTTTATTTATGCAGAGGCCGA
GGCCGCCTCGGCCTCTGAGCTATTCCAGAAGTAGTGAGGAGGCTTTTTTGGAGGCCTAGGCTTTTGCAAA
GATCGATCAAGAGACAGGATGAGGATCGTTTCGCATGATTGAACAAGATGGATTGCACGCAGGTTCTCCG
GCCGCTTGGGTGGAGAGGCTATTCGGCTATGACTGGGCACAACAGACAATCGGCTGCTCTGATGCCGCCG
TGTTCCGGCTGTCAGCGCAGGGGCGCCCGGTTCTTTTTGTCAAGACCGACCTGTCCGGTGCCCTGAATGA
ACTGCAAGACGAGGCAGCGCGGCTATCGTGGCTGGCCACGACGGGCGTTCCTTGCGCAGCTGTGCTCGAC
GTTGTCACTGAAGCGGGAAGGGACTGGCTGCTATTGGGCGAAGTGCCGGGGCAGGATCTCCTGTCATCTC
ACCTTGCTCCTGCCGAGAAAGTATCCATCATGGCTGATGCAATGCGGCGGCTGCATACGCTTGATCCGGC
TACCTGCCCATTCGACCACCAAGCGAAACATCGCATCGAGCGAGCACGTACTCGGATGGAAGCCGGTCTT
GTCGATCAGGATGATCTGGACGAAGAGCATCAGGGGCTCGCGCCAGCCGAACTGTTCGCCAGGCTCAAGG
CGAGCATGCCCGACGGCGAGGATCTCGTCGTGACCCATGGCGATGCCTGCTTGCCGAATATCATGGTGGA
AAATGGCCGCTTTTCTGGATTCATCGACTGTGGCCGGCTGGGTGTGGCGGACCGCTATCAGGACATAGCG
TTGGCTACCCGTGATATTGCTGAAGAGCTTGGCGGCGAATGGGCTGACCGCTTCCTCGTGCTTTACGGTA
TCGCCGCTCCCGATTCGCAGCGCATCGCCTTCTATCGCCTTCTTGACGAGTTCTTCTGAGCGGGACTCTG
GGGTTCGAAATGACCGACCAAGCGACGCCCAACCTGCCATCACGAGATTTCGATTCCACCGCCGCCTTCT
ATGAAAGGTTGGGCTTCGGAATCGTTTTCCGGGACGCCGGCTGGATGATCCTCCAGCGCGGGGATCTCAT
GCTGGAGTTCTTCGCCCACCCTAGGGGGAGGCTAACTGAAACACGGAAGGAGACAATACCGGAAGGAACC
CGCGCTATGACGGCAATAAAAAGACAGAATAAAACGCACGGTGTTGGGTCGTTTGTTCATAAACGCGGGG
TTCGGTCCCAGGGCTGGCACTCTGTCGATACCCCACCGAGACCCCATTGGGGCCAATACGCCCGCGTTTC
TTCCTTTTCCCCACCCCACCCCCCAAGTTCGGGTGAAGGCCCAGGGCTCGCAGCCAACGTCGGGGCGGCA
GGCCCTGCCATAGCCTCAGGTTACTCATATATACTTTAGATTGATTTAAAACTTCATTTTTAATTTAAAA
GGATCTAGGTGAAGATCCTTTTTGATAATCTCATGACCAAAATCCCTTAACGTGAGTTTTCGTTCCACTG
AGCGTCAGACCCCGTAGAAAAGATCAAAGGATCTTCTTGAGATCCTTTTTTTCTGCGCGTAATCTGCTGC
TTGCAAACAAAAAAACCACCGCTACCAGCGGTGGTTTGTTTGCCGGATCAAGAGCTACCAACTCTTTTTC
CGAAGGTAACTGGCTTCAGCAGAGCGCAGATACCAAATACTGTTCTTCTAGTGTAGCCGTAGTTAGGCCA
CCACTTCAAGAACTCTGTAGCACCGCCTACATACCTCGCTCTGCTAATCCTGTTACCAGTGGCTGCTGCC
AGTGGCGATAAGTCGTGTCTTACCGGGTTGGACTCAAGACGATAGTTACCGGATAAGGCGCAGCGGTCGG
GCTGAACGGGGGGTTCGTGCACACAGCCCAGCTTGGAGCGAACGACCTACACCGAACTGAGATACCTACA
GCGTGAGCTATGAGAAAGCGCCACGCTTCCCGAAGGGAGAAAGGCGGACAGGTATCCGGTAAGCGGCAGG
GTCGGAACAGGAGAGCGCACGAGGGAGCTTCCAGGGGGAAACGCCTGGTATCTTTATAGTCCTGTCGGGT
TTCGCCACCTCTGACTTGAGCGTCGATTTTTGTGATGCTCGTCAGGGGGGCGGAGCCTATGGAAAAACGC
CAGCAACGCGGCCTTTTTACGGTTCCTGGCCTTTTGCTGGCCTTTTGCTCACATGTTCTTTCCTGCGTTA
TCCCCTGATTCTGTGGATAACCGTATTACCGCCATGCATTAGTTATTAATAGTAATCAATTACGGGGTCA
TTAGTTCATAGCCCATATATGGAGTTCCG
